Addgene plasmid #72097: Nrp1-Fc-His
Purpose: Expresses the extracellular region of the Neuropilin 1 protein, C-terminally fused to the Fc region of human IgG1 + 6X histidine tag.
Depositing lab: Woj Wojtowicz. Depositing organization: University of California, Berkeley. Publication: An extracellular biochemical screen reveals that FLRTs and Unc5s mediate neuronal subtype recognition in the retina. Visser JJ, Cheng Y, Perry SC, Chastain AB, Parsa B, Masri SS, Ray TA, Kay JN, Wojtowicz WM. Elife. 2015 Dec 3;4. pii: e08149. doi: 10.7554/eLife.08149. PubMed 26633812.
Backbone
  Vector backbone: pCMVi-SV40ori
  Vector type: Mammalian Expression
Growth in bacteria
  Bacterial resistance: Ampicillin, 100 μg/mL
  Growth temperature: 37°C
  Growth strain: DH5alpha
  Copy number: High Copy
Gene/Insert
  Gene/Insert name: Nrp1 (alt names: Neuropilin 1; Nrp; NP-1; Npn1; NPN-1; NCBI gene ID 18186; Reference sequence NM_008737.2)
  Species: M. musculus (mouse)
  Insert size (bp): 2562
  Entrez Gene: Nrp1 (a.k.a. C530029I03, NP-1, NPN-1, Npn1, Nrp)
  Promoter: CMV
  Tag / fusion protein: Fc-His (C terminal on backbone)
  Cloning method: Restriction Enzyme; 5′ cloning site PmeI (destroyed during cloning); 3′ cloning site SpeI (not destroyed)
  Sequencing primers: 5′ GTCAGAGGTAACTCCCGTTGC; 3′ ATCATGAGGGTGTCCTTG
Terms and licenses: Academic/Nonprofit Terms; Industry Terms: Not Available to Industry
How to cite: Nrp1-Fc-His was a gift from Woj Wojtowicz (Addgene plasmid # 72097 ; http://n2t.net/addgene:72097 ; RRID:Addgene_72097)
