[The description below was written by a language model from this plasmid's Addgene catalogue record and pLannotate feature annotations shown in this document.]
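Description:
Nrp1-Fc-His is an 8.3 kb mammalian expression plasmid built on the pCMVi-SV40ori backbone and designed to produce a soluble, tagged form of the mouse Neuropilin 1 ectodomain. It is propagated in E. coli through a high-copy ColE1/pUC-type origin with ampicillin selection (β-lactamase under its own promoter). The backbone also carries an f1 phage origin and short remnants of rop, bom and lacZα that are leftovers of earlier cloning vectors. An SV40 enhancer/early promoter region is annotated outside the expression cassette. This region contains the SV40 origin, consistent with the backbone name, and would allow episomal amplification in cells expressing large T antigen. No mammalian selection marker is annotated, which fits transient transfection use.

The expression cassette is driven by the human CMV immediate early enhancer and promoter followed by CMV intron A, an arrangement commonly used to boost transcript levels. Downstream lies a 2,562 bp fragment of mouse Nrp1 encoding the extracellular region, fused in frame at its C terminus to the Fc portion of human IgG1 and, according to the catalogue entry, a 6X histidine tag. The His tag is not separately annotated in the feature table. An SV40 polyadenylation signal terminates the transcript. The Fc moiety typically dimerises the fusion protein and permits capture or detection with Protein A/G or anti-Fc reagents, while the His tag allows metal-affinity purification.

The associated publication describes an extracellular biochemical screen for receptor interactions underlying neuronal subtype recognition in the retina, so this construct likely provided recombinant Nrp1 ectodomain for binding assays of that kind.
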