Features (pLannotate 1.2.2; 14 found; start..end, strand, type, name):
     25..408     +  enhancer       CMV enhancer: human cytomegalovirus immediate early enhancer
    410..609     +  promoter       CMV promoter: human cytomegalovirus (CMV) immediate early promoter
    748..1573    +  intron         CMV intron A: human cytomegalovirus intron A (Chapman et al., 1991)
   1612..4173    +  CDS            Nrp1 (fragment): NRP1_MOUSE - Also known as Nrp. Experimental evidence at protein level: Swiss-Prot protein existence level 1. Receptor involved in the development of the cardiovascular system, in angiogenesis, in the formation of certain neuronal circuits and in organogenesis outside the nervous system (By similarity). Mediates the chemorepulsant activity of semaphorins (PubMed:26503042). Recognizes a C-end rule (CendR) motif R/KXXR/K on its ligands which causes cellular internalization and vascular leakage (By similarity). Binds to semaphorin 3A (SEMA3A), the PLGF-2 isoform of PGF, the VEGF165 isoform of VEG
   4135..4860    +  CDS            IGHG1 (fragment): IGHG1_HUMAN - Experimental evidence at protein level: Swiss-Prot protein existence level 1. Constant region of immunoglobulin heavy chains. Immunoglobulins, also known as antibodies, are membrane-bound or secreted glycoproteins produced by B lymphocytes. In the recognition phase of humoral immunity, the membrane-bound immunoglobulins serve as receptors which, upon binding of a specific antigen, trigger the clonal expansion and differentiation of B lymphocytes into immunoglobulins- secreting plasma cells. Secreted immunoglobulins mediate the effector phase of humoral immunity, which results in
   4910..5031    +  polyA_signal   SV40 poly(A) signal: SV40 polyadenylation signal
   5240..5828    -  rep_origin     ori: high-copy-number ColE1/pMB1/pBR322/pUC origin of replication
   5999..6859    -  CDS            AmpR: β-lactamase; bla; confers resistance to ampicillin, carbenicillin, and related antibiotics
   6860..6964    -  promoter       AmpR promoter: bla
   7059..7094    +  CDS            rop (fragment): Rop protein, which maintains plasmids at low copy number; rop
   7117..7447    +  promoter       SV40 promoter: SV40 enhancer and early promoter
   7570..7669    +  misc_feature   bom (fragment): basis of mobility region from pBR322
   7697..8125    -  rep_origin     f1 ori (sequence partly withheld): f1 bacteriophage origin of replication; arrow indicates direction of (+) strand synthesis
   8129..8286    -  CDS            lacZα (fragment): LacZα fragment of β-galactosidase; lacZ fragment
>Addgene plasmid #72097 | Nrp1-Fc-His | depositor full sequence | sequence record 131283 | Full Sequence
GTCGAGGTCTCGACGGTATCGATTGACATTGATTATTGACTAGCTAGTTATTAATAGTAATCAATTACGG
GGTCATTAGTTCATAGCCCATATATGGAGTTCCGCGTTACATAACTTACGGTAAATGGCCCGCCTGGCTG
ACCGCCCAACGACCCCCGCCCATTGACGTCAATAATGACGTATGTTCCCATAGTAACGCCAATAGGGACT
TTCCATTGACGTCAATGGGTGGAGTATTTACGGTAAACTGCCCACTTGGCAGTACATCAAGTGTATCATA
TGCCAAGTCCGCCCCCTATTGACGTCAATGACGGTAAATGGCCCGCCTGGCATTATGCCCAGTACATGAC
CTTACGGGACTTTCCTACTTGGCAGTACATCTACGTATTAGTCATCGCTATTACCATGGTGATGCGGTTT
TGGCAGTACACCAATGGGCGTGGATAGCGGTTTGACTCACGGGGATTTCCAAGTCTCCACCCCATTGACG
TCAATGGGAGTTTGTTTTGGCACCAAAATCAACGGGACTTTCCAAAATGTCGTAATAACCCCGCCCCGTT
GACGCAAATGGGCGGTAGGCGTGTACGGTGGGAGGTCTATATAAGCAGAGCTCGTTTAGTGAACCGTCAG
ATCGCCTGGAGACGCCATCCACGCTGTTTTGACCTCCATAGAAGACACCGGGACCGATCCAGCCTCCGCG
GCCGGGAACGGTGCATTGGAACGCGGATTCCCCGTGCCAAGAGTGACGTAAGTACCGCCTATAGACTCTA
TAGGCACACCCCTTTGGCTCTTATGCATGCTATACTGTTTTTGGCTTGGGGCCTATACACCCCCGCTTCC
ATATGCTATAGGTGATGGTATAGCTTAGCCTATAGGTGTGGGTTATTGACCATTATTGACCACTCCCCTA
TTGGTGACGATACTTTCCATTACTAATCCATAACATGGCTCTTTGCCACAACTATCTCTATTGGCTATAT
GCCAATACTCTGTCCTTCAGAGACTGACACGGACTCTGTATTTTTACAGGATGGGGTCCCATTTATTATT
TACAAATTCACATATACAACAACGCCGTCCCCCGTGCCCGCAGTTTTTATTAAACATAGCGTGGGATCTC
CACGCGAATCTCGGGTACGTGTTCCGGACATGGGCTCTTCTCCGGTAGCGGCGGAGCTTCCACATCCGAG
CCCTGGTCCCATGCCTCCAGCGGCTCATGGTCGCTCGGCAGCTCCTTGCTCCTAACAGTGGAGGCCAGAC
TTAGGCACAGCACAATGCCCACCACCACCAGTGTGCCGCACAAGGCCGTGGCGGTAGGGTATGTGTCTGA
AAATGAGCTCGGAGATTGGGCTCGCACCGCTGACGCAGATGGAAGACTTAAGGCAGCGGCAGAAGAAGAT
GCAGGCAGCTGAGTTGTTGTATTCTGATAAGAGTCAGAGGTAACTCCCGTTGCGGTGCTGTTAACGGTGG
AGGGCAGTGTAGTCTGAGCAGTACTCGTTGCTGCCGCGCGCGCCACCAGACATAATAGCTGACAGACTAA
CAGACTGTTCCTTTCCATGGGTCTTTTCTGCAGAAGCTTGAATTCTCGAGGATCCGCGGCCAAACGCCAC
CATGGAGAGGGGGCTGCCGTTGCTGTGCGCCACGCTCGCCCTTGCCCTCGCCCTGGCGGGCGCTTTCCGC
AGCGACAAATGTGGCGGGACCATAAAAATCGAAAACCCAGGGTACCTCACATCTCCCGGTTACCCTCATT
CTTACCATCCAAGTGAGAAGTGTGAATGGCTAATCCAAGCTCCGGAACCCTACCAGAGAATCATGATCAA
CTTCAACCCACATTTCGATTTGGAGGACAGAGACTGCAAGTATGACTACGTGGAAGTAATCGATGGGGAG
AATGAAGGCGGCCGCCTGTGGGGGAAGTTCTGTGGGAAGATTGCACCTTCTCCTGTGGTGTCTTCAGGGC
CCTTTCTCTTCATCAAATTTGTCTCTGACTATGAGACACATGGGGCAGGGTTTTCCATCCGCTATGAAAT
CTTCAAGAGAGGGCCCGAATGTTCTCAGAACTATACAGCACCTACTGGAGTGATAAAGTCCCCTGGGTTC
CCTGAAAAATACCCCAACAGCTTGGAGTGCACCTACATCATCTTTGCACCAAAGATGTCTGAGATAATCC
TGGAGTTTGAAAGTTTTGACCTGGAGCAAGACTCGAATCCTCCCGGAGGAATGTTCTGTCGCTATGACCG
GCTGGAGATCTGGGATGGATTCCCTGAAGTTGGCCCTCACATTGGGCGTTATTGTGGGCAGAAAACTCCT
GGCCGGATCCGCTCCTCTTCAGGCGTTCTATCCATGGTCTTTTACACTGACAGCGCAATAGCAAAAGAAG
GTTTCTCAGCCAACTACAGTGTGCTACAGAGCAGCATCTCTGAAGATTTTAAGTGTATGGAGGCTCTGGG
CATGGAATCTGGAGAGATCCATTCTGATCAGATCACTGCATCTTCACAGTATGGTACCAACTGGTCTGTA
GAGCGCTCCCGCCTGAACTACCCTGAAAATGGGTGGACTCCAGGAGAAGACTCCTACAAGGAGTGGATCC
AGGTGGACTTGGGCCTCCTGCGATTCGTTACTGCTGTAGGGACACAGGGTGCCATTTCCAAGGAAACCAA
GAAGAAATATTATGTCAAGACTTACAGAGTAGACATCAGCTCCAACGGAGAGGACTGGATCTCCCTGAAA
GAGGGAAATAAAGCCATTATCTTTCAGGGAAACACCAACCCCACAGATGTTGTCTTAGGAGTTTTCTCCA
AACCACTGATAACTCGATTTGTCCGAATCAAACCTGTATCCTGGGAAACTGGTATATCTATGAGATTTGA
AGTTTATGGCTGCAAGATAACAGATTATCCTTGCTCTGGAATGTTGGGCATGGTGTCTGGACTTATTTCA
GACTCCCAGATTACAGCATCCAATCAAGCCGACAGGAATTGGATGCCAGAAAACATCCGTCTGGTGACCA
GTCGTACCGGCTGGGCACTGCCACCCTCACCCCACCCATACACCAATGAATGGCTCCAAGTGGACCTGGG
AGATGAGAAGATAGTAAGAGGTGTCATCATTCAGGGTGGGAAGCACCGAGAAAACAAGGTGTTCATGAGG
AAGTTCAAGATCGCCTATAGTAACAATGGCTCTGACTGGAAAACTATCATGGATGACAGCAAGCGCAAGG
CTAAGTCGTTCGAAGGCAACAACAACTATGACACACCTGAGCTTCGGACGTTTTCACCTCTCTCCACAAG
GTTCATCAGGATCTACCCTGAGAGAGCCACACACAGTGGGCTTGGGCTGAGGATGGAGCTACTGGGCTGT
GAAGTGGAAGCACCTACAGCTGGACCAACCACACCCAATGGGAACCCAGTGGATGAGTGTGACGACGACC
AGGCCAACTGCCACAGTGGCACAGGTGATGACTTCCAGCTCACAGGAGGCACCACTGTCCTGGCCACAGA
GAAGCCAACCATTATAGACAGCACCATCCAATCAGAGTTCCCGACATACGGTTTTAACTGCGAGTTTGGC
TGGGGCTCTCACAAGACATTCTGCCACTGGGAGCATGACAGCCATGCACAGCTCAGGTGGAGTGTGCTGA
CCAGCAAGACAGGGCCGATTCAGGACCATACAGGAGATGGCAACTTCATCTATTCCCAAGCTGATGAAAA
TCAGAAAGGCAAAGTAGCCCGCCTGGTGAGCCCTGTGGTCTATTCCCAGAGCTCTGCCCACTGTATGACC
TTCTGGTATCACATGTCCGGCTCTCATGTGGGTACACTGAGGGTCAAACTACGCTACCAGAAGCCAGAGG
AATATGATCAACTGGTCTGGATGGTGGTTGGGCACCAAGGAGACCACTGGAAAGAAGGACGTGTCTTGCT
GCACAAATCTCTGAAACTATATCAGGTTATTTTTGAAGGTGAAATCGGAAAAGGAAACCTTGGTGGAATT
GCTGTGGATGATATCAGTATTAACAACCATATTTCTCAGGAAGACTGTGCAAAACCAACAGACCTAGATA
AAAAGAACACAGAAATTAAAATTGATGAAACAGGGAGCACTCCAGGATATGAAGGAGAAGGGGAAGGTGA
CAAGAACATCTCCAGGAAGCCAGGCAATGTGCTTAAGACCCTGACTAGTGACAAAACTCACACATGCCCA
CCGTGCCCAGCACCTGAACTCCTGGGGGGACCGTCAGTCTTCCTCTTCCCCCCAAAACCCAAGGACACCC
TCATGATCTCCCGGACCCCTGAGGTCACATGCGTGGTGGTGGACGTGAGCCACGAAGACCCTGAGGTCAA
GTTCAACTGGTACGTGGACGGCGTGGAGGTGCATAATGCCAAGACAAAGCCGCGGGAGGAGCAGTACAAC
AGCACGTACCGTGTGGTCAGCGTCCTCACCGTCCTGCACCAGGACTGGCTGAATGGCAAGGAGTACAAGT
GCAAGGTCTCCAACAAAGCCCTCCCAGCCCCCATCGAGAAAACCATCTCCAAAGCCAAAGGGCAGCCCCG
AGAACCACAGGTGTATACCCTGCCCCCATCCCGGGATGAGCTGACCAAGAACCAGGTCAGCCTGACCTGC
CTGGTCAAAGGCTTCTATCCCAGCGACATCGCCGTGGAGTGGGAGAGCAATGGGCAGCCGGAGAACAACT
ACAAGACCACGCCTCCCGTGCTGGACTCCGACGGCTCCTTCTTCCTCTACAGCAAGCTCACCGTGGACAA
GAGCAGGTGGCAGCAGGGGAACGTCTTCTCATGCTCCGTGATGCATGAGGCTCTGCACAACCACTACACG
CAGAAGAGCCTCTCCCTGTCTCCGGGTAAAGGCGGCCATCATCACCATCACCATTAATCTAGAGATCTTA
TTAAAGCAGAACTTGTTTATTGCAGCTTATAATGGTTACAAATAAAGCAATAGCATCACAAATTTCACAA
ATAAAGCATTTTTTTCACTGCATTCTAGTTGTGGTTTGTCCAAACTCATCAATGTATCTTATCATGTCTG
GTCGACTCTAGCTAGACTCTTCCGCTTCCTCGCTCACTGACTCGCTGCGCTCGGTCGTTCGGCTGCGGCG
AGCGGTATCAGCTCACTCAAAGGCGGTAATACGGTTATCCACAGAATCAGGGGATAACGCAGGAAAGAAC
ATGTGAGCAAAAGGCCAGCAAAAGGCCAGGAACCGTAAAAAGGCCGCGTTGCTGGCGTTTTTCCATAGGC
TCCGCCCCCCTGACGAGCATCACAAAAATCGACGCTCAAGTCAGAGGTGGCGAAACCCGACAGGACTATA
AAGATACCAGGCGTTTCCCCCTGGAAGCTCCCTCGTGCGCTCTCCTGTTCCGACCCTGCCGCTTACCGGA
TACCTGTCCGCCTTTCTCCCTTCGGGAAGCGTGGCGCTTTCTCATAGCTCACGCTGTAGGTATCTCAGTT
CGGTGTAGGTCGTTCGCTCCAAGCTGGGCTGTGTGCACGAACCCCCCGTTCAGCCCGACCGCTGCGCCTT
ATCCGGTAACTATCGTCTTGAGTCCAACCCGGTAAGACACGACTTATCGCCACTGGCAGCAGCCACTGGT
AACAGGATTAGCAGAGCGAGGTATGTAGGCGGTGCTACAGAGTTCTTGAAGTGGTGGCCTAACTACGGCT
ACACTAGAAGAACAGTATTTGGTATCTGCGCTCTGCTGAAGCCAGTTACCTTCGGAAAAAGAGTTGGTAG
CTCTTGATCCGGCAAACAAACCACCGCTGGTAGCGGTGGTTTTTTTGTTTGCAAGCAGCAGATTACGCGC
AGAAAAAAAGGATCTCAAGAAGATCCTTTGATCTTTTCTACGGGGTCTGACGCTCAGTGGAACGAAAACT
CACGTTAAGGGATTTTGGTCATGAGATTATCAAAAAGGATCTTCACCTAGATCCTTTTAAATTAAAAATG
AAGTTTTAAATCAATCTAAAGTATATATGAGTAAACTTGGTCTGACAGTTACCAATGCTTAATCAGTGAG
GCACCTATCTCAGCGATCTGTCTATTTCGTTCATCCATAGTTGCCTGACTCCCCGTCGTGTAGATAACTA
CGATACGGGAGGGCTTACCATCTGGCCCCAGTGCTGCAATGATACCGCGAGACCCACGCTCACCGGCTCC
AGATTTATCAGCAATAAACCAGCCAGCCGGAAGGGCCGAGCGCAGAAGTGGTCCTGCAACTTTATCCGCC
TCCATCCAGTCTATTAATTGTTGCCGGGAAGCTAGAGTAAGTAGTTCGCCAGTTAATAGTTTGCGCAACG
TTGTTGCCATTGCTACAGGCATCGTGGTGTCACGCTCGTCGTTTGGTATGGCTTCATTCAGCTCCGGTTC
CCAACGATCAAGGCGAGTTACATGATCCCCCATGTTGTGCAAAAAAGCGGTTAGCTCCTTCGGTCCTCCG
ATCGTTGTCAGAAGTAAGTTGGCCGCAGTGTTATCACTCATGGTTATGGCAGCACTGCATAATTCTCTTA
CTGTCATGCCATCCGTAAGATGCTTTTCTGTGACTGGTGAGTACTCAACCAAGTCATTCTGAGAATAGTG
TATGCGGCGACCGAGTTGCTCTTGCCCGGCGTCAATACGGGATAATACCGCGCCACATAGCAGAACTTTA
AAAGTGCTCATCATTGGAAAACGTTCTTCGGGGCGAAAACTCTCAAGGATCTTACCGCTGTTGAGATCCA
GTTCGATGTAACCCACTCGTGCACCCAACTGATCTTCAGCATCTTTTACTTTCACCAGCGTTTCTGGGTG
AGCAAAAACAGGAAGGCAAAATGCCGCAAAAAAGGGAATAAGGGCGACACGGAAATGTTGAATACTCATA
CTCTTCCTTTTTCAATATTATTGAAGCATTTATCAGGGTTATTGTCTCATGAGCGGATACATATTTGAAT
GTATTTAGAAAAATAAACAAATAGGGGTTCCGCGCACATTTCCCCGAAAAGTGCCACCTGACGTCTAAGA
AACCATTATTATCATGACATTAACCTATAAAAATAGGCGTATCACGAGGCCCTTTCGTCTCGCGCGTTTC
GGTGATGACGGTGAAAACCTCTGACACATGCAGCTCCCGGAGGAATGTGTGTCAGTTAGGGTGTGGAAAG
TCCCCAGGCTCCCCAGGCAGGCAGAAGTATGCAAAGCATGCATCTCAATTAGTCAGCAACCAGGTGTGGA
AAGTCCCCAGGCTCCCCAGCAGGCAGAAGTATGCAAAGCATGCATCTCAATTAGTCAGCAACCATAGTCC
CGCCCCTAACTCCGCCCATCCCGCCCCTAACTCCGCCCAGTTCCGCCCATTCTCCGCCCCATGGCTGACT
AATTTTTTTTATTTATGCAGAGGCCGAGGCCGCCTCTGCCTCTGAGCTATTCCAGAAGTAGTGAGGAGGC
TTTTTTGGAGGCCTAGGCTTTTGCAAAAAGCTCCCGGGAGCTTGTATATCCATTTTCGTCCCGGAGACGG
TCACAGCTTGTCTGTAAGCGGATGCCGGGAGCAGACAAGCCCGTCAGGGCGCGTCAGCGGGTGTTGGCGG
GTGTCGGGGCTGGCTTAACTATGCGGCATCAGAGCAGATTGTACTGAGAGTGCACCATATGCGGTGTGAA
ATACCGCACAGATGCGTAAGGAGAAAATACCGCATCAGGAAATTGTAAGCGTTAATATTTTGTTAAAATT
CGCGTTAAATTTTTGTTAAATCAGCTCATTTTTTAACCAATAGGCCGAAATCGGCAAAATCCCTTATAAA
TCAAAAGAATAGACCGAGATAGGGT
[37 nt withheld, positions 7796-7832]
AAAGAACGTGGACTCCAACGTCAAAGG
[49 nt withheld, positions 7860-7908]
T
[91 nt withheld, positions 7910-8000]
G
[124 nt withheld, positions 8002-8125]
CCATTCGCCATTCAGGCTGCGCAACTGTTGGGAAGGGCGATCGGTGCGGGCCTCTTCGCTATTACGCCAG
CTGGCGAAAGGGGGATGTGCTGCAAGGCGATTAAGTTGGGTAACGCCAGGGTTTTCCCAGTCACGACGTT
GTAAAACGACGGCCAGTGAATT
