>Addgene plasmid #72097 | Nrp1-Fc-His | addgene partial sequence | sequence record 137133 | pMRB101-F 5'-aagatgcaggcagctgagtt-3'
ACGGTGGAGGGCAGTGTAGTCTGAGCAGTACTCGTTGCTGCCGCGCGCGCCACCAGACATAATAGCTGAC
AGACTAACAGACTGTTCCTTTCCATGGGTCTTTTCTGCAGAAGCTTGAATTCTCGAGGATCCGCGGCCAA
ACGCCACCATGGAGAGGGGGCTGCCGTTGCTGTGCGCCACGCTCGCCCTTGCCCTCGCCCTGGCGGGCGC
TTTCCGCAGCGACAAATGTGGCGGGACCATAAAAATCGAAAACCCAGGGTACCTCACATCTCCCGGTTAC
CCTCATTCTTACCATCCAAGTGAGAAGTGTGAATGGCTAATCCAAGCTCCGGAACCCTACCAGAGAATCA
TGATCAACTTCAACCCACATTTCGATTTGGAGGACAGAGACTGCAAGTATGACTACGTGGAAGTAATCGA
TGGGGAGAATGAAGGCGGCCGCCTGTGGGGGAAGTTCTGTGGGAAGATTGCACCTTCTCCTGTGGTGTCT
TCAGGGCCCTTTCTCTTCATCAAATTTGTCTCTGACTATGAGACACATGGGGCAGGGTTTTCCATCCGCT
ATGAAATCTTCAAGAGAGGGCCCGAATGTTCTCAGAACTATACAGCACCTACTGGAGTGATAAAGTCCCC
TGGGTTCCCTGAAAAATACCCCAACAGCTTGGAGTGCACCTACATCATCTTTGCACCAAAGATGTCTGAG
ATAATCCTGGAGTTTGAAAGTTTTGACCTGGAGCAAGACTCGAATCCTCCCGGAGGAATGTTCTGTCGCT
ATGACCGGCTGGAGATCTGGGATGGATTCCCTGAAGT
