>Addgene plasmid #72097 | Nrp1-Fc-His | addgene partial sequence | sequence record 137134 | SV40pA-R 5'-GAAATTTGTGATGCTATTGC-3'
ATAAGATCTCTAGATTAATGGTGATGGTGATGATGGCCGCCTTTACCCGGAGACAGGGAGAGGCTCTTCT
GCGTGTAGTGGTTGTGCAGAGCCTCATGCATCACGGAGCATGAGAAGACGTTCCCCTGCTGCCACCTGCT
CTTGTCCACGGTGAGCTTGCTGTAGAGGAAGAAGGAGCCGTCGGAGTCCAGCACGGGAGGCGTGGTCTTG
TAGTTGTTCTCCGGCTGCCCATTGCTCTCCCACTCCACGGCGATGTCGCTGGGATAGAAGCCTTTGACCA
GGCAGGTCAGGCTGACCTGGTTCTTGGTCAGCTCATCCCGGGATGGGGGCAGGGTATACACCTGTGGTTC
TCGGGGCTGCCCTTTGGCTTTGGAGATGGTTTTCTCGATGGGGGCTGGGAGGGCTTTGTTGGAGACCTTG
CACTTGTACTCCTTGCCATTCAGCCAGTCCTGGTGCAGGACGGTGAGGACGCTGACCACACGGTACGTGC
TGTTGTACTGCTCCTCCCGCGGCTTTGTCTTGGCATTATGCACCTCCACGCCGTCCACGTACCAGTTGAA
CTTGACCTCAGGGTCTTCGTGGCTCACGTCCACCACCACGCATGTGACCTCAGGGGTCCGGGAGATCATG
AGGGTGTCCTTGGGTTTTGGGGGGAAGAGGAAGACTGACGGTCCCCCCAGGAGTTCAGGTGCTGGGCACG
GTGGGCATGTGTGAGTTTTGTCACTAGTCAGG
